Addgene plasmid #234011: makeTCR_Hs.TRBV29-1
Purpose: Hs TRBV gene for makeTCR assembly
Depositing lab: Michael Platten. Depositing organization: Deutsches Krebsforschungszentrum (DKFZ). Publication: makeTCR: A Modular Platform for Rapid, Flexible, Scalable, Single-Step T Cell Receptor Synthesis. Hamberger M, Neuhoff M-T, Pietrantonio SV, Boschert T, Maldonado Torres C, Errerd A, Tan CL, Lindner JM, Platten M, Green EW. bioRxiv 2025.04.27.647198 10.1101/2025.04.27.647198.
Backbone
  Vector backbone: pmakeTCR
  Backbone manufacturer: custom
  Backbone size w/o insert (bp): 1710
  Vector type: Synthetic Biology
Growth in bacteria
  Bacterial resistance: Chloramphenicol, 25 μg/mL
  Growth temperature: 37°C
  Growth strain: DH5alpha
  Copy number: High Copy
Gene/Insert
  Gene/Insert name: TRBV29-1 (alt name: ENSG00000261450)
  Species: H. sapiens (human)
  Insert size (bp): 325
  Entrez Gene: TRBV29-1 (a.k.a. TCRBV29S1, TCRBV4S1A1T, TRBV291)
  Promoter: n/a
  Cloning method: Restriction Enzyme; 5′ cloning site CCAT (not destroyed); 3′ cloning site TCTG (not destroyed)
  Sequencing primers: 5′ M13 (-21) Forward; 3′ M13 Reverse
Resource information
  A portion of this plasmid was derived from a plasmid made by: synthetic
Terms and licenses: Academic/Nonprofit Terms; Industry Terms: Not Available to Industry
Depositor comments: Please visit https://doi.org/10.1101/2025.04.27.647198 for bioRxiv preprint.
How to cite: makeTCR_Hs.TRBV29-1 was a gift from Michael Platten (Addgene plasmid # 234011 ; http://n2t.net/addgene:234011 ; RRID:Addgene_234011)
