[The description below was written by a language model from this plasmid's Addgene catalogue record and pLannotate feature annotations shown in this document.]
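Description:
makeTCR_Hs.TRBV29-1 is a small (about 2.0 kb) synthetic-biology part plasmid that stores the human T cell receptor beta variable gene segment TRBV29-1 as a module for the makeTCR assembly system, a modular platform for single-step synthesis of T cell receptor constructs. It is built on the custom pmakeTCR backbone of roughly 1.7 kb and is intended purely for propagation in E. coli. Replication comes from a high-copy ColE1/pUC-type origin, and selection is by chloramphenicol resistance, provided by the cat gene under its native cat promoter. The backbone is insulated by several bacterial and phage transcription terminators (tonB, T7Te and T3Te) placed around the resistance cassette and origin, which limit read-through into or out of the cloned segment. A very short residual lacZα fragment is also annotated, most likely a remnant of the cloning region rather than a functional screening element.

The payload is a synthetic insert of about 325 bp encoding the TRBV29-1 variable region, occupying the first few hundred bases of the sequenced record. No promoter drives it, so the segment is not expressed from this plasmid; it serves only as a donor part. The insert is flanked by defined four-base junctions recorded as the 5′ and 3′ cloning sites and retained after cloning. This is consistent with ordered, overhang-directed joining to other TCR modules, although the record does not name the enzyme used or the other parts and destination vector. M13 forward and reverse primer sites flank the insert for sequence verification. The plasmid's use is as one member of a library of human TRBV segments from which full TCR chains of chosen specificity are assembled.
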