Features (pLannotate 1.2.2; 8 found; start..end, strand, type, name):
     10..333     +  CDS            TRBV29-1: TVB29_HUMAN - Also known as TCRBV4S1A1T From Homo sapiens (Human).
    420..451     +  terminator     tonB terminator: bidirectional E. coli tonB-P14 transcription terminator
    452..554     +  promoter       cat promoter: promoter of the E. coli cat gene encoding chloramphenicol acetyltransferase
    555..1211    +  CDS            cat: CAT_ECOLX - Experimental evidence at protein level: Swiss-Prot protein existence level 1. This enzyme is an effector of chloramphenicol resistance in bacteria. From Escherichia coli. This protein is used as a marker in many commonly used cloning vectors, such as pACYC184.
   1238..1265    +  terminator     T7Te terminator: phage T7 early transcription terminator
   1277..1864    -  rep_origin     ori: high-copy-number ColE1/pMB1/pBR322/pUC origin of replication
   1886..1915    -  terminator     T3Te terminator: phage T3 early transcription terminator
   1987..2006    -  CDS            lacZα (fragment): LacZα fragment of β-galactosidase; lacZ fragment
>Addgene plasmid #234011 | makeTCR_Hs.TRBV29-1 | addgene full sequence | sequence record 468327 | Addgene NGS Result
CGTCTCACCATGCTGAGTCTTCTGCTCCTTCTCCTGGGACTAGGCTCTGTGTTCAGTGCTGTCATCTCTC
AAAAGCCAAGCAGGGATATCTGTCAACGTGGAACCTCCCTGACGATCCAGTGTCAAGTCGATAGCCAAGT
CACCATGATGTTCTGGTACCGTCAGCAACCTGGACAGAGCCTGACACTGATCGCAACTGCAAATCAGGGC
TCTGAGGCCACATATGAGAGTGGATTTGTCATTGACAAGTTTCCCATCAGCCGCCCAAACCTAACATTCT
CAACTCTGACTGTGAGCAACATGAGCCCTGAAGACAGCAGCATATATCTCTGTGAGACGCAGGGAAGATG
GCCGCGAAGAAAACGTCATAGCTGTTTCCTGACTGACCATTTAAATCATACCTGACCTCCATAGCAGAAA
GTCAAAAGCCTCCGACCGGAGGCTTTTGACTTGATCGGCACGTAAGAGGTTCCAACTTTCACCATAATGA
AATAAGATCACTACCGGGCGTATTTTTTGAGTTATCGAGATTTTCAGGAGCTAAGGAAGCTAAAATGGAG
AAAAAAATCACTGGATATACCACCGTTGATATATCCCAATGGCATCGTAAAGAACATTTTGAGGCATTTC
AGTCAGTTGCTCAATGTACCTATAACCAGACCGTTCAGCTGGATATTACGGCCTTTTTAAAGACCGTAAA
GAAAAATAAGCACAAGTTTTATCCGGCCTTTATTCACATTCTTGCCCGCCTGATGAATGCTCATCCGGAA
TTTCGTATGGCAATGAAAGACGGTGAGCTGGTGATATGGGATAGTGTTCACCCTTGTTACACCGTTTTCC
ATGAGCAAACTGAAACGTTTTCATCGCTCTGGAGTGAATACCACGACGATTTCCGGCAGTTTCTACACAT
ATATTCGCAAGATGTGGCGTGTTACGGTGAAAACCTGGCCTATTTCCCTAAAGGGTTTATTGAGAATATG
TTTTTTGTCTCAGCCAATCCCTGGGTGAGTTTCACCAGTTTTGATTTAAACGTGGCCAATATGGACAACT
TCTTCGCCCCCGTTTTCACCATGGGCAAATATTATACGCAAGGCGACAAGGTGCTGATGCCGCTGGCGAT
TCAGGTTCATCATGCCGTTTGTGATGGCTTCCATGTCGGCAGAATGCTTAATGAATTACAACAGTACTGC
GATGAGTGGCAGGGCGGGGCGTAATGAGGGCCCAAATGTAATCACCTGGCTCACCTTCGGGTGGGCCTTT
CTGCGTTGCTGGCGTTTTTCCATAGGCTCCGCCCCCCTGACGAGCATCACAAAAATCGATGCTCAAGTCA
GAGGTGGCGAAACCCGACAGGACTATAAAGATACCAGGCGTTTCCCCCTGGAAGCTCCCTCGTGCGCTCT
CCTGTTCCGACCCTGCCGCTTACCGGATACCTGTCCGCCTTTCTCCCTTCGGGAAGCGTGGCGCTTTCTC
ATAGCTCACGCTGTAGGTATCTCAGTTCGGTGTAGGTCGTTCGCTCCAAGCTGGGCTGTGTGCACGAACC
CCCCGTTCAGCCCGACCGCTGCGCCTTATCCGGTAACTATCGTCTTGAGTCCAACCCGGTAAGACACGAC
TTATCGCCACTGGCAGCAGCCACTGGTAACAGGATTAGCAGAGCGAGGTATGTAGGCGGTGCTACAGAGT
TCTTGAAGTGGTGGCCTAACTACGGCTACACTAGAAGAACAGTATTTGGTATCTGCGCTCTGCTGAAGCC
AGTTACCTCGGAAAAAGAGTTGGTAGCTCTTGATCCGGCAAACAAACCACCGCTGGTAGCGGTGGTTTTT
TTGTTTGCAAGCAGCAGATTACGCGCAGAAAAAAAGGATCTCAAGAAGATCCTTTGATTTTCTACCGAAG
AAAGGCCCACCCGTGAAGGTGAGCCAGTGAGTTGATTGCAGTCCAGTTACGCTGGAGTCTGAGGCTCGTC
CTGAATGATATCAAGCTTGAATTCGTTTGTAAAACGACGGCCAGTGCTAACCGTATCGCATTGGCCATAC
CTACA
